>Addgene plasmid #68539 | PVX_110950-bio | depositor full sequence | sequence record 120668 | Full Sequence
AGATCTATACATTGAATCAATATTGGCAATTAGCCATATTAGTCATTGGTTATATAGCATAAATCAATAT
TGGCTATTGGCCATTGCATACGTTGTATCTATATCATAATATGTACATTTATATTGGCTCATGTCCAATA
TGACCGCCATGTTGACATTGATTATTGACTAGTTATTAATAGTAATCAATTACGGGGTCATTAGTTCATA
GCCCATATATGGAGTTCCGCGTTACATAACTTACGGTAAATGGCCCGCCTGGCTGACCGCCCAACGACCC
CCGCCCATTGACGTCAATAATGACGTATGTTCCCATAGTAACGCCAATAGGGACTTTCCATTGACGTCAA
TGGGTGGAGTATTTACGGTAAACTGCCCACTTGGCAGTACATCAAGTGTATCATATGCCAAGTCCGCCCC
CTATTGACGTCAATGACGGTAAATGGCCCGCCTGGCATTATGCCCAGTACATGACCTTACGGGACTTTCC
TACTTGGCAGTACATCTACGTATTAGTCATCGCTATTACCATGGTGATGCGGTTTTGGCAGTACACCAAT
GGGCGTGGATAGCGGTTTGACTCACGGGGATTTCCAAGTCTCCACCCCATTGACGTCAATGGGAGTTTGT
TTTGGCACCAAAATCAACGGGACTTTCCAAAATGTCGTAATAACCCCGCCCCGTTGACGCAAATGGGCGG
TAGGCGTGTACGGTGGGAGGTCTATATAAGCAGAGCTCGTTTAGTGAACCGTCAGATCCTCACTCTCTTC
CGCATCGCTGTCTGCGAGGGCCAGCTGTTGGGCTCGCGGTTGAGGACAAACTCTTCGCGGTCTTTCCAGT
ACTCTTGGATCGGAAACCCGTCGGCCTCCGAACGGTACTCCGCCACCGAGGGACCTGAGCGAGTCCGCAT
CGACCGGATCGGAAAACCTCTCGAGAAAGGCGTCTAACCAGTCACAGTCGCAAGGTAGGCTGAGCACCGT
GGCGGGCGGCAGCGGGTGGCGGTCGGGGTTGTTTCTGGCGGAGGTGCTGCTGATGATGTAATTAAAGTAG
GCGGTCTTGAGACGGCGGATGGTCGAGGTGAGGTGTGGCAGGCTTGAGATCCAGCTGTTGGGGTGAGTAC
TCCCTCTCAAAAGCGGGCATTACTTCTGCGCTAAGATTGTCAGTTTCCAAAAACGAGGAGGATTTGATAT
TCACCTGGCCCGATCTGGCCATACACTTGAGTGACAATGACATCCACTTTGCCTTTCTCTCCACAGGTGT
CCACTCCCAGGTCCAAGTTTGCCACCATGGAGTTTCAGACCCAGGTACTCATGTCCCTGCTGCTCTGCAT
GTCTGGTGCGGCCGCCAAAGAGGAAAACAAGGCCCCTAGCGCCCCTCTGGACGTGGCCCAGGAAAAGAGC
AACCTGCGGTACAGAAACGAGGGCAGCAAGCACGTGGGCAAGAAAAAGGCCGCCAGCGTGACCCCCCAGG
ACAGCAACTCTAAGAAAGGCCAGGCCAACGTGAACAAGGGCGAGAACGGCATCCCCGACTTCGACGACAG
CAACATGGCCACCGTGGAAGAGGGCCACCAGAGCCTGCCTAACGAAGAGGCCAAAGTGAAGCCCGAGACA
GTGACCGACAAGAAAGAGAAGGGCGAGCGCAAGAAGGGCGGCAAGAAGTCTAGCGGCGGACAGACCGTGA
CCAAGAGCGAGACAGAGCGGAGCGATAGCAGCGGCACCACCGGCAAGAGGAAGAAGGGCTCCAAGAAAGG
CGAGAGCCACAAAAAAGAAAAGAACAAGCAGGAAGGCGCCACCCCCGAGAAGGACGTGACCATGCTGGTG
GACGGCGAACAAGTGAACAAAGAGGGCGACTTCCACGTGCCCAACGCCGAACAGGGCGTGGCCCATGTGG
ATGTGTACGGCCCTAATGGCGTGGACAGCTGGGACACCAGCATCAGCTACGAGAAGAACGAGGCCGAGAG
CCTGTACCCTCAAGTGACCGATCAGGACGGCCTGCCCGTGGAAATGCCTACCCATGGCGGAGATGGCACC
GCCCAGTGGAATAGCCAGAGCGTGGAAGCCCCTGGCTACAGCGACGGCGTGGAACCTGTGAAAGGCGGCG
AGGCCAGCCACACCTCCGACGATAGCCACAATAGCGAGGGCGTGCCAAAGGCCGAGGAAGTGGAAGGCAA
GAACGGGGCCGTGAAGAATGAGGCCAGCAAGGGGGAGCAGAAAACCCCCAGCGGCATCGAGGAAAGCAAG
CAGAACGGCGCTAACCAGGATGGCAACAAGAAAGAGGGCTTCAGCAAGAAAGACCTGATGAAGCTGTTCC
ACGAGCACATCGACCTGGCCAGCCTGGTGGAATCCTTCAAGAGCAACGAGAAGCTGCAGAAGATGAGCGA
GGAACTGGTGTCCTTCGCCGTGAAGGCCTACGACGGCTTCCTGGTGTTTGTGGAACAAGTGAAGTTCTTC
GCCAACGACGTGGTGCAGATCATCCAGAACCTGGGCGCGCCGTCGACCTCCATCACGGCCTATAAGAGTG
AGGGGGAGTCAGCGGAGTTCTCCTTCCCACTCAACCTTGGAGAGGAAAGCCTGCAGGGAGAGTTGAGATG
GAAGGCAGAGAAGGCTCCTTCTTCCCAGTCCTGGATCACCTTCTCCCTAAAGAACCAAAAGGTGTCTGTG
CAGAAGTCTACTAGCAACCCCAAGTTCCAGCTGTCCGAAACGCTCCCACTCACCCTTCAGATACCCCAGG
TCTCCCTTCAGTTTGCTGGTTCTGGCAACCTGACCCTGACTCTGGACAGAGGGATACTGTATCAGGAAGT
GAACCTGGTGGTGATGAAAGTGACTCAGCCCGACAGCAACACTTTGACCTGTGAGGTGATGGGACCCACC
TCACCCAAGATGAGACTGATCTTGAAGCAGGAGAATCAGGAGGCCAGGGTCTCCAGGCAGGAGAAAGTGA
TTCAAGTGCAGGCCCCTGAAGCAGGGGTGTGGCAATGTCTACTGAGTGAAGGTGAAGAGGTCAAGATGGA
CTCCAAGATCCAGGTTTTATCCAAAGGGTTGAATTCCGGATCACTGCATCATATTCTGGATGCACAGAAA
ATGGTGTGGAATCATCGTTAAGTCTAGACACGTGATTAATTAAGGATCCCCCGACCTCGACCTCTGGCTA
ATAAAGGAAATTTATTTTCATTGCAATAGTGTGTTGGAATTTTTTGTGTCTCTCACTCGGAAGGACATAT
GGGAGGGCAAATCATTTGGTCGAGATCCCTCGGAGATCTCTAGCTAGAGGATCGATCCCCGCCCCGGACG
AACTAAACCTGACTACGACATCTCTGCCCCTTCTTCGCGGGGCAGTGCATGTAATCCCTTCAGTTGGTTG
GTACAACTTGCCAACTGGGCCCTGTTCCACATGTGACACGGGGGGGGACCAAACACAAAGGGGTTCTCTG
ACTGTAGTTGACATCCTTATAAATGGATGTGCACATTTGCCAACACTGAGTGGCTTTCATCCTGGAGCAG
ACTTTGCAGTCTGTGGACTGCAACACAACATTGCCTTTATGTGTAACTCTTGGCTGAAGCTCTTACACCA
ATGCTGGGGGACATGTACCTCCCAGGGGCCCAGGAAGACTACGGGAGGCTACACCAACGTCAATCAGAGG
GGCCTGTGTAGCTACCGATAAGCGGACCCTCAAGAGGGCATTAGCAATAGTGTTTATAAGGCCCCCTTGT
TAACCCTAAACGGGTAGCATATGCTTCCCGGGTAGTAGTATATACTATCCAGACTAACCCTAATTCAATA
GCATATGTTACCCAACGGGAAGCATATGCTATCGAATTAGGGTTAGTAAAAGGGTCCTAAGGAACAGCGA
TATCTCCCACCCCATGAGCTGTCACGGTTTTATTTACATGGGGTCAGGATTCCACGAGGGTAGTGAACCA
TTTTAGTCACAAGGGCAGTGGCTGAAGATCAAGGAGCGGGCAGTGAACTCTCCTGAATCTTCGCCTGCTT
CTTCATTCTCCTTCGTTTAGCTAATAGAATAACTGCTGAGTTGTGAACAGTAAGGTGTATGTGAGGTGCT
CGAAAACAAGGTTTCAGGTGACGCCCCCAGAATAAAATTTGGACGGGGGGTTCAGTGGTGGCATTGTGCT
ATGACACCAATATAACCCTCACAAACCCCTTGGGCAATAAATACTAGTGTAGGAATGAAACATTCTGAAT
ATCTTTAACAATAGAAATCCATGGGGTGGGGACAAGCCGTAAAGACTGGATGTCCATCTCACACGAATTT
ATGGCTATGGGCAACACATAATCCTAGTGCAATATGATACTGGGGTTATTAAGATGTGTCCCAGGCAGGG
ACCAAGACAGGTGAACCATGTTGTTACACTCTATTTGTAACAAGGGGAAAGAGAGTGGACGCCGACAGCA
GCGGACTCCACTGGTTGTCTCTAACACCCCCGAAAATTAAACGGGGCTCCACGCCAATGGGGCCCATAAA
CAAAGACAAGTGGCCACTCTTTTTTTTGAAATTGTGGAGTGGGGGCACGCGTCAGCCCCCACACGCCGCC
CTGCGGTTTTGGACTGTAAAATAAGGGTGTAATAACTTGGCTGATTGTAACCCCGCTAACCACTGCGGTC
AAACCACTTGCCCACAAAACCACTAATGGCACCCCGGGGAATACCTGCATAAGTAGGTGGGCGGGCCAAG
ATAGGGGCGCGATTGCTGCGATCTGGAGGACAAATTACACACACTTGCGCCTGAGCGCCAAGCACAGGGT
TGTTGGTCCTCATATTCACGAGGTCGCTGAGAGCACGGTGGGCTAATGTTGCCATGGGTAGCATATACTA
CCCAAATATCTGGATAGCATATGCTATCCTAATCTATATCTGGGTAGCATAGGCTATCCTAATCTATATC
TGGGTAGCATATGCTATCCTAATCTATATCTGGGTAGTATATGCTATCCTAATTTATATCTGGGTAGCAT
AGGCTATCCTAATCTATATCTGGGTAGCATATGCTATCCTAATCTATATCTGGGTAGTATATGCTATCCT
AATCTGTATCCGGGTAGCATATGCTATCCTAATAGAGATTAGGGTAGTATATGCTATCCTAATTTATATC
TGGGTAGCATATACTACCCAAATATCTGGATAGCATATGCTATCCTAATCTATATCTGGGTAGCATATGC
TATCCTAATCTATATCTGGGTAGCATAGGCTATCCTAATCTATATCTGGGTAGCATATGCTATCCTAATC
TATATCTGGGTAGTATATGCTATCCTAATTTATATCTGGGTAGCATAGGCTATCCTAATCTATATCTGGG
TAGCATATGCTATCCTAATCTATATCTGGGTAGTATATGCTATCCTAATCTGTATCCGGGTAGCATATGC
TATCCTCATGATAAGCTGTCAAACATGAGAATTTTCTTGAAGACGAAAGGGCCTCGTGATACGCCTATTT
TTATAGGTTAATGTCATGATAATAATGGTTTCTTAGACGTCAGGTGGCACTTTTCGGGGAAATGTGCGCG
GAACCCCTATTTGTTTATTTTTCTAAATACATTCAAATATGTATCCGCTCATGAGACAATAACCCTGATA
AATGCTTCAATAATATTGAAAAAGGAAGAGTATGAGTATTCAACATTTCCGTGTCGCCCTTATTCCCTTT
TTTGCGGCATTTTGCCTTCCTGTTTTTGCTCACCCAGAAACGCTGGTGAAAGTAAAAGATGCTGAAGATC
AGTTGGGTGCACGAGTGGGTTACATCGAACTGGATCTCAACAGCGGTAAGATCCTTGAGAGTTTTCGCCC
CGAAGAACGTTTTCCAATGATGAGCACTTTTAAAGTTCTGCTATGTGGCGCGGTATTATCCCGTGTTGAC
GCCGGGCAAGAGCAACTCGGTCGCCGCATACACTATTCTCAGAATGACTTGGTTGAGTACTCACCAGTCA
CAGAAAAGCATCTTACGGATGGCATGACAGTAAGAGAATTATGCAGTGCTGCCATAACCATGAGTGATAA
CACTGCGGCCAACTTACTTCTGACAACGATCGGAGGACCGAAGGAGCTAACCGCTTTTTTGCACAACATG
GGGGATCATGTAACTCGCCTTGATCGTTGGGAACCGGAGCTGAATGAAGCCATACCAAACGACGAGCGTG
ACACCACGATGCCTGCAGCAATGGCAACAACGTTGCGCAAACTATTAACTGGCGAACTACTTACTCTAGC
TTCCCGGCAACAATTAATAGACTGGATGGAGGCGGATAAAGTTGCAGGACCACTTCTGCGCTCGGCCCTT
CCGGCTGGCTGGTTTATTGCTGATAAATCTGGAGCCGGTGAGCGTGGGTCTCGCGGTATCATTGCAGCAC
TGGGGCCAGATGGTAAGCCCTCCCGTATCGTAGTTATCTACACGACGGGGAGTCAGGCAACTATGGATGA
ACGAAATAGACAGATCGCTGAGATAGGTGCCTCACTGATTAAGCATTGGTAACTGTCAGACCAAGTTTAC
TCATATATACTTTAGATTGATTTAAAACTTCATTTTTAATTTAAAAGGATCTAGGTGAAGATCCTTTTTG
ATAATCTCATGACCAAAATCCCTTAACGTGAGTTTTCGTTCCACTGAGCGTCAGACCCCGTAGAAAAGAT
CAAAGGATCTTCTTGAGATCCTTTTTTTCTGCGCGTAATCTGCTGCTTGCAAACAAAAAAACCACCGCTA
CCAGCGGTGGTTTGTTTGCCGGATCAAGAGCTACCAACTCTTTTTCCGAAGGTAACTGGCTTCAGCAGAG
CGCAGATACCAAATACTGTTCTTCTAGTGTAGCCGTAGTTAGGCCACCACTTCAAGAACTCTGTAGCACC
GCCTACATACCTCGCTCTGCTAATCCTGTTACCAGTGGCTGCTGCCAGTGGCGATAAGTCGTGTCTTACC
GGGTTGGACTCAAGACGATAGTTACCGGATAAGGCGCAGCGGTCGGGCTGAACGGGGGGTTCGTGCACAC
AGCCCAGCTTGGAGCGAACGACCTACACCGAACTGAGATACCTACAGCGTGAGCTATGAGAAAGCGCCAC
GCTTCCCGAAGGGAGAAAGGCGGACAGGTATCCGGTAAGCGGCAGGGTCGGAACAGGAGAGCGCACGAGG
GAGCTTCCAGGGGGAAACGCCTGGTATCTTTATAGTCCTGTCGGGTTTCGCCACCTCTGACTTGAGCGTC
GATTTTTGTGATGCTCGTCAGGGGGGCGGAGCCTATGGAAAAACGCCAGCAACGCGGCCTTTTTACGGTT
CCTGGCCTTTTGCTGGCCTTTTGCTCACATGTTCTTTCCTGCGTTATCCCCTGATTCTGTGGATAACCGT
ATTACCGCCTTTGAGTGAGCTGATACCGCTCGCCGCAGCCGAACGACCGAGCGCAGCGAGTCAGTGAGCG
AGGAAGCGGAAGAGCGCCCAATACGCAAACCGCCTCTCCCCGCGCGTTGGCCGATTCATTAATGCAGCTG
GCACGACAGGTTTCCCGACTGGAAAGCGGGCAGTGAGCGCAACGCAATTAATGTGAGTTAGCTCACTCAT
TAGGCACCCCAGGCTTTACACTTTATGCTTCCGGCTCGTATGTTGTGTGGAATTGTGAGCGGATAACAAT
TTCACACAGGAAACAGCTATGACCATGATTACGCCAAGCTCTAGCTAGAGGTCGACCAATTCTCATGTTT
GACAGCTTATCATCGCAGATCCGGGCAACGTTGTTGCCATTGCTGCAGGCGCAGAACTGGTAGGTATGGA
Features (pLannotate 1.2.2; 18 found; start..end, strand, type, name):
    154..533     +  enhancer       CMV enhancer: human cytomegalovirus immediate early enhancer
    535..734     +  promoter       CMV promoter: human cytomegalovirus (CMV) immediate early promoter
    802..840     +  misc_feature   Ad SA (fragment): adenovirus major late transcript splice acceptor (Friedrich and Soriano, 1991)
    873..1082    -  CDS            PTP (fragment): TERM_ADE02 - Experimental evidence at protein level: Swiss-Prot protein existence level 1. Protein covalently bound to the viral DNA that acts as a primer for viral genomic replication by DNA strand displacement. Assembles on the viral origin of replication in an initiation complex with viral polymerase, DBP, host NFIA and host POU2F1/OCT1. During initiation, the polymerase covalently couples the first dCTP with Ser- 580 of pTP. The terminal protein stimulates the template activity over 20 fold compared to protein-free templates. Neo-synthesized viral genomes are linked to two preterminal prot
   1113..1202    +  intron         chimeric intron (fragment): chimera between introns from adenovirus and immunoglobulin heavy chain genes
   1221..1267    +  CDS            IgH signal sequence (fragment): signal sequence from the mouse immunoglobulin heavy chain variable region
   2481..3044    +  CDS            Cd4 (fragment): CD4_RAT - Experimental evidence at protein level: Swiss-Prot protein existence level 1. Integral membrane glycoprotein that plays an essential role in the immune response and serves multiple functions in responses against both external and internal offenses. In T-cells, functions primarily as a coreceptor for MHC class II molecule:peptide complex. The antigens presented by class II peptides are derived from extracellular proteins while class I peptides are derived from cytosolic proteins. Interacts simultaneously with the T-cell receptor (TCR) and the MHC class II presented by antigen presenti
   3150..3205    +  polyA_signal   β-globin poly(A) signal: rabbit β-globin polyadenylation signal (Gil and Proudfoot, 1987)
   3719..5400    -  rep_origin     oriP (fragment): Epstein-Barr virus oriP replication origin (Yates et al., 2000)
   5527..5631    +  promoter       AmpR promoter: bla
   5632..6492    +  CDS            AmpR: β-lactamase; bla; confers resistance to ampicillin, carbenicillin, and related antibiotics
   6663..7251    +  rep_origin     ori: high-copy-number ColE1/pMB1/pBR322/pUC origin of replication
   7434..7526    +  CDS            lacI (fragment): lac repressor; lacI; The lac repressor binds to the lac operator to inhibit transcription in E. coli. This inhibition can be relieved by adding lactose or isopropyl-β-D-thiogalactopyranoside (IPTG).
   7539..7560    +  protein_bind   CAP binding site: CAP binding activates transcription in the presence of cAMP. E. coli catabolite activator protein
   7575..7605    +  promoter       lac promoter: promoter for the E. coli lac operon
   7613..7629    +  protein_bind   lac operator: The lac repressor binds to the lac operator to inhibit transcription in E. coli. This inhibition can be relieved by adding lactose or isopropyl-β-D-thiogalactopyranoside (IPTG). lac repressor encoded by lacI
   7699..7715    +  promoter       tet promoter (fragment): E. coli promoter for tetracycline efflux protein gene
   7725..7750    -  CDS            bla(M) (fragment): β-lactamase lacking the signal sequence; bla(M); allows cytosolic expression of β-lactamase
