[The description below was written by a language model from this plasmid's Addgene catalogue record and pLannotate feature annotations shown in this document.]
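Description:
PVX_110950-bio is a mammalian expression plasmid built on the pTT3 backbone, designed for secreted production of the full-length ectodomain of the Plasmodium vivax protein PVX_110950. It is propagated in E. coli through a high-copy ColE1/pUC-type origin with ampicillin selection (AmpR, β-lactamase). The backbone also carries a fragment of the Epstein-Barr virus oriP, an element that supports episomal maintenance in cells supplying EBNA1 and is typical of vectors intended for high-yield transient expression. Remnants of lac regulatory sequences and small tet and bla fragments in the annotation appear to be backbone leftovers with no role in the payload.

Expression is driven by the CMV immediate-early enhancer and promoter, followed by adenovirus-derived leader and splice sequences and a chimeric intron fragment, which generally improve mRNA processing and translation. The short reverse-strand "PTP" hit most likely reflects this adenoviral leader region rather than a functional gene. A fragment of a mouse immunoglobulin heavy-chain signal sequence is annotated just upstream of the insert, consistent with directing the protein into the secretory pathway. The ectodomain itself, cloned between retained NotI and AscI sites, falls in an unannotated stretch of the feature table. All N-X-S/T sequons in it have been changed to N-X-A, which removes potential N-linked glycosylation sites. It is fused at its C terminus to rat CD4 domains 3 and 4 and an enzymatic biotinylation sequence, and the transcript ends at a rabbit β-globin polyadenylation signal. The CD4 tag gives a common handle on the fusion, and the biotinylation sequence allows site-specific biotinylation for capture on streptavidin. The plasmid belongs to a library of recombinant P. vivax merozoite proteins used to search for vaccine candidates and protein-protein interactions.
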