Addgene plasmid #68539: PVX_110950-bio
Purpose: Expresses full-length P. vivax PVX_110950 ectodomain in mammalian cells. C-terminal rat Cd4d3+4 tag, biotinylation sequence
Depositing lab: Julian Rayner & Gavin Wright. Depositing organization: Wellcome Sanger Institute. Publication: A Library of Plasmodium vivax Recombinant Merozoite Proteins Reveals New Vaccine Candidates and Protein-Protein Interactions. Hostetler JB, Sharma S, Bartholdson SJ, Wright GJ, Fairhurst RM, Rayner JC. PLoS Negl Trop Dis. 2015 Dec 23;9(12):e0004264. doi: 10.1371/journal.pntd.0004264. eCollection 2015 Dec. PubMed 26701602.
Backbone
  Vector backbone: pTT3
  Backbone manufacturer: Yves Durocher, NRC
  Backbone size w/o insert (bp): 6654
  Vector type: Mammalian Expression
Growth in bacteria
  Bacterial resistance: Ampicillin, 100 μg/mL
  Growth temperature: 37°C
  Growth strain: DH5alpha
  Copy number: High Copy
Gene/Insert
  Gene/Insert name: PVX_110950
  Mutation: All NXT/S sites mutated to NXA, where X is any amino acid except Proline
  Promoter: CMV
  Tag / fusion protein: rat CD4 d3+4, enzymatic biotinylation sequence (C terminal on backbone)
  Cloning method: Restriction Enzyme; 5′ cloning site NotI (not destroyed); 3′ cloning site AscI (not destroyed)
  Sequencing primers: 5′ pMT2-F; 3′ rb_glob_PA_term-R
Terms and licenses: Academic/Nonprofit Terms; Industry Terms: Not Available to Industry
How to cite: PVX_110950-bio was a gift from Julian Rayner & Gavin Wright (Addgene plasmid # 68539 ; http://n2t.net/addgene:68539 ; RRID:Addgene_68539)
