>Addgene plasmid #68539 | PVX_110950-bio | depositor partial sequence | sequence record 120669 | PVX_110950 from Not1 to Asc1 restriction sites
GCGGCCGCCAAAGAGGAAAACAAGGCCCCTAGCGCCCCTCTGGACGTGGCCCAGGAAAAGAGCAACCTGC
GGTACAGAAACGAGGGCAGCAAGCACGTGGGCAAGAAAAAGGCCGCCAGCGTGACCCCCCAGGACAGCAA
CTCTAAGAAAGGCCAGGCCAACGTGAACAAGGGCGAGAACGGCATCCCCGACTTCGACGACAGCAACATG
GCCACCGTGGAAGAGGGCCACCAGAGCCTGCCTAACGAAGAGGCCAAAGTGAAGCCCGAGACAGTGACCG
ACAAGAAAGAGAAGGGCGAGCGCAAGAAGGGCGGCAAGAAGTCTAGCGGCGGACAGACCGTGACCAAGAG
CGAGACAGAGCGGAGCGATAGCAGCGGCACCACCGGCAAGAGGAAGAAGGGCTCCAAGAAAGGCGAGAGC
CACAAAAAAGAAAAGAACAAGCAGGAAGGCGCCACCCCCGAGAAGGACGTGACCATGCTGGTGGACGGCG
AACAAGTGAACAAAGAGGGCGACTTCCACGTGCCCAACGCCGAACAGGGCGTGGCCCATGTGGATGTGTA
CGGCCCTAATGGCGTGGACAGCTGGGACACCAGCATCAGCTACGAGAAGAACGAGGCCGAGAGCCTGTAC
CCTCAAGTGACCGATCAGGACGGCCTGCCCGTGGAAATGCCTACCCATGGCGGAGATGGCACCGCCCAGT
GGAATAGCCAGAGCGTGGAAGCCCCTGGCTACAGCGACGGCGTGGAACCTGTGAAAGGCGGCGAGGCCAG
CCACACCTCCGACGATAGCCACAATAGCGAGGGCGTGCCAAAGGCCGAGGAAGTGGAAGGCAAGAACGGG
GCCGTGAAGAATGAGGCCAGCAAGGGGGAGCAGAAAACCCCCAGCGGCATCGAGGAAAGCAAGCAGAACG
GCGCTAACCAGGATGGCAACAAGAAAGAGGGCTTCAGCAAGAAAGACCTGATGAAGCTGTTCCACGAGCA
CATCGACCTGGCCAGCCTGGTGGAATCCTTCAAGAGCAACGAGAAGCTGCAGAAGATGAGCGAGGAACTG
GTGTCCTTCGCCGTGAAGGCCTACGACGGCTTCCTGGTGTTTGTGGAACAAGTGAAGTTCTTCGCCAACG
ACGTGGTGCAGATCATCCAGAACCTGGGCGCGCC
