>Addgene plasmid #68539 | PVX_110950-bio | addgene partial sequence | sequence record 124307 | pMT2-F 5'-TTGCCTTTCTCTCCACAGGT-3'
TGGAGTTTCAGACCCAGGTACTCATGTCCCTGCTGCTCTGCATGTCTGGTGCGGCCGCCAAAGAGGAAAA
CAAGGCCCCTAGCGCCCCTCTGGACGTGGCCCAGGAAAAGAGCAACCTGCGGTACAGAAACGAGGGCAGC
AAGCACGTGGGCAAGAAAAAGGCCGCCAGCGTGACCCCCCAGGACAGCAACTCTAAGAAAGGCCAGGCCA
ACGTGAACAAGGGCGAGAACGGCATCCCCGACTTCGACGACAGCAACATGGCCACCGTGGAAGAGGGCCA
CCAGAGCCTGCCTAACGAAGAGGCCAAAGTGAAGCCCGAGACAGTGACCGACAAGAAAGAGAAGGGCGAG
CGCAAGAAGGGCGGCAAGAAGTCTAGCGGCGGACAGACCGTGACCAAGAGCGAGACAGAGCGGAGCGATA
GCAGCGGCACCACCGGCAAGAGGAAGAAGGGCTCCAAGAAAGGCGAGAGCCACAAAAAAGAAAAGAACAA
GCAGGAAGGCGCCACCCCCGAGAAGGACGTGACCATGCTGGTGGACGGCGAACAAGTGAACAAAGAGGGC
GACTTCCACGTGCCCAACGCCGAACAGGGCGTGGCCCATGTGGATGTGTACGGCCCTAATGGCGTGGACA
GCTGGGACACCAGCATCAGCTACGAGAAGAACGAGGCCGAGAGCCTGTACCCTCAAGTGACCGATCAGGA
CGGCCTGCCCGTGGAAATGCCTACCCATGGCGGAGATGGCACCGCCCAGTGGAATAGCCAGAGCGTGGAA
GCCCCTGGCTACAGCGACGGCGTGGAACCTGTGAAAGGCGGCGAGGCCAGCCACACCTCCGACGATAGCC
ACAATAGCGAGGGCGTGCCAAAGGCCGAGGAAGTGGAAGGCAAGAACGGGGCCGTGAAGAATGAGGCCAG
CAAGGGGGAGCAGAAAACCCCCAGCGGCATCGAGGAAAGCAAGCAGAACGGCGCTAACCAGGATGGCAAC
AAGAAAGAGGGCTTCAGCAAGAAAGACCTGATGAAGCTGTTCCACGAGCACATCGACC
