>Addgene plasmid #68539 | PVX_110950-bio | addgene partial sequence | sequence record 124308 | rb_glob_PA_term-R 5'-CCCATATGTCCTTCCGAGTG-3'
CACTATTGCAATGAAAATAAATTTCCTTTATTAGCCAGAGGTCGAGGTCGGGGGATCCTTAATTAATCAC
GTGTCTAGACTTAACGATGATTCCACACCATTTTCTGTGCATCCAGAATATGATGCAGTGATCCGGAATT
CAACCCTTTGGATAAAACCTGGATCTTGGAGTCCATCTTGACCTCTTCACCTTCACTCAGTAGACATTGC
CACACCCCTGCTTCAGGGGCCTGCACTTGAATCACTTTCTCCTGCCTGGAGACCCTGGCCTCCTGATTCT
CCTGCTTCAAGATCAGTCTCATCTTGGGTGAGGTGGGTCCCATCACCTCACAGGTCAAAGTGTTGCTGTC
GGGCTGAGTCACTTTCATCACCACCAGGTTCACTTCCTGATACAGTATCCCTCTGTCCAGAGTCAGGGTC
AGGTTGCCAGAACCAGCAAACTGAAGGGAGACCTGGGGTATCTGAAGGGTGAGTGGGAGCGTTTCGGACA
GCTGGAACTTGGGGTTGCTAGTAGACTTCTGCACAGACACCTTTTGGTTCTTTAGGGAGAAGGTGATCCA
GGACTGGGAAGAAGGAGCCTTCTCTGCCTTCCATCTCAACTCTCCCTGCAGGCTTTCCTCTCCAAGGTTG
AGTGGGAAGGAGAACTCCGCTGACTCCCCCTCACTCTTATAGGCCGTGATGGAGGTCGACGGCGCGCCCA
GGTTCTGGATGATCTGCACCACGTCGTTGGCGAAGAACTTCACTTGTTCCACAAACACCAGGAAGCCGTC
GTAGGCCTTCACGGCGAAGGACACCAGTTCCTCGCTCATCTTCTGCAGCTTCTCGTTGCTCTTGAAGGAT
TCCACCAGGCTGGCCAGGTCGATGTGCTCGTGGAACAGCTTCATCAGGTCTTTCTTGCTGAAGCCCTCTT
TCTTGTTGCCATCCTGGTTAGCGCCGTTCTGCTTGCTTTCCTCGATGCCGCTGGGGGTTTTCTGCTCCCC
CTTGCTGGCCTCATTCTTCACGGCCCCGTTCTTGCCTTCCACTTCCTCGGCCTTTGGCACGCCCTCGCTA
TTGTGGCTATCGTC
